>Addgene plasmid #165823 | pQFBD | addgene full sequence | sequence record 335091 | Addgene NGS Result
TAACATTGTAGAAACGCATGTAAAACGACGGCCAGTGAATTGTAATACGACTCACTATAGGGTGAATTCC
GCTTAGGACCTTAGATATTGATCTCAAGGTCTCGAATGCCCCCCAAGCGCAAGACTCTGAACGCCGCCGC
TGAGGCCAACGCCCACGCTGACGGTCATGCTGATGGTAACGCTGATGGTCACGTCGCCAATACCGCTGCT
AGCTCCAACAACGCCCGTTTCGCCGACCTGACCAATATTGATACCCCCGGCTTGGGCCCCACCACCACCA
CCCTGCTGGTGGAGCCCGCCCGTTCCAAGCGTCAGCGTGTGTCCCGCGCCTGCGACCAGTGCCGCGCCGC
TCGTGAGAAGTGCGACGGAATCCAGCCAGCCTGCTTCCCCTGCGTGTCCCAGGGCCGCTCCTGCACTTAC
CAGGCCTCCCCAAAAAAGCGCGGCGTGCAGACTGGATACATTCGCACCCTCGAGCTCGCCCTGGCCTGGA
TGTTCGAGAACGTGGCCCGCTCCGAGGATGCTCTGCATAACCTGTTGGTCCGTGACGCCGGACAGGGCTC
GGCCCTGCTGGTCGGCAAGGACTCGCCCGCCGCTGAGCGCCTGCATGCTCGTTGGGCCACCAGCCGTGTC
AACAAGAGCATCACCCGCCTCCTGAGTGCGAGACCACTCATCGCCCAATCACTAGTGAATTCGTTCTATA
GTGTCACCTAAATACCATAGAGCCGTTGGTCATAGCTGTTTCCTGTCCAGGCATCATGACACGGTTATCC
ACAGAATCAGGGGATAACGCAGGAAAGAACATGTGAGCAAAAGGCCAGCAAAAGGCCAGGAACCGTAAAA
AGGCCGCGTTGCTGGCGTTTTTCCATAGGCTCCGCCCCCCTGACGAGCATCACAAAAATCGACGCTCAAG
TCAGAGGTGGCGAAACCCGACAGGACTATAAAGATACCAGGCGTTTCCCCCTGGAAGCTCCCTCGTGCGC
TCTCCTGTTCCGACCCTGCCGCTTACCGGATACCTGTCCGCCTTTCTCCCTTCGGGAAGCGTGGCGCTTT
CTCATAGCTCACGCTGTAGGTATCTCAGTTCGGTGTAGGTCGTTCGCTCCAAGCTGGGCTGTGTGCACGA
ACCCCCCGTTCAGCCCGACCGCTGCGCCTTATCCGGTAACTATCGTCTTGAGTCCAACCCGGTAAGACAC
GACTTATCGCCACTGGCAGCAGCCACTGGTAACAGGATTAGCAGAGCGAGGTATGTAGGCGGTGCTACAG
AGTTCTTGAAGTGGTGGCCTAACTACGGCTACACTAGAAGAACAGTATTTGGTATCTGCGCTCTGCTGAA
GCCAGTTACCTTCGGAAAAAGAGTTGGTAGCTCTTGATCCGGCAAACAAACCACCGCTGGTAGCGGTGGT
TTTTTTGTTTGCAAGCAGCAGATTACGCGCAGAAAAAAAGGATCTCAAGAAGATCCTTTGATCTTTTCTA
CGGGGTCTGACGCTCAGTGGAACGAAAACTCACGTTAAGGGATTTTGGTCATGAGATTATCAAAAAGGAT
CTTCACCTAGATCCTTTTGTGATGATCGGCACGTAAGAGGTTCCAACTTTCACCATAATGAAATAAGATC
ACTACCGGGCGTATTTTTTGAGTTATCGAGATTTTCAGGAGCTAAGGAAGCTAAAATGGAGAAAAAAATC
ACTGGATATACCACCGTTGATATATCCCAATGGCATCGTAAAGAACATTTTGAGGCATTTCAGTCAGTTG
CTCAATGTACCTATAACCAGACCGTTCAGCTGGATATTACGGCCTTTTTAAAGACCGTAAAGAAAAATAA
GCACAAGTTTTATCCGGCCTTTATTCACATTCTTGCCCGCCTGATGAATGCTCATCCGGAATTCCGTATG
GCAATGAAAGACGGTGAGCTGGTGATATGGGATAGTGTTCACCCTTGTTACACCGTTTTCCATGAGCAAA
CTGAAACGTTTTCATCGCTCTGGAGTGAATACCACGACGATTTCCGGCAGTTTCTACACATATATTCGCA
AGATGTGGCGTGTTACGGTGAAAACCTGGCCTATTTCCCTAAAGGGTTTATTGAGAATATGTTTTTCGTG
TCAGCCAATCCCTGGGTGAGTTTCACCAGTTTTGATTTAAACGTGGCCAATATGGACAACTTCTTCGCCC
CCGTTTTCACCATGGGCAAATATTATACGCAAGGCGACAAGGTGCTGATGCCGCTGGCGATTCAGGTTCA
TCATGCCGTTTGTGATGGCTTCCATGTCGGCAGAATGCTTAATGAATTACAACAGTACTGCGATGAGTGG
CAGGGCGGGGCGTAATTTTTTTAAGGCAGTTATTGGTGCCCTTAAACGCCTGGTTGCTACGCCTGAATAA
GTGATAATAAGCGGATGAATGGCAGAAATTCGATGATAAGCTGTCAAACATGATGT
[125 nt withheld, positions 2437-2561]
C
[91 nt withheld, positions 2563-2653]
AGGGTGATGGTTCACGTAGTGGGCCAGCGCCCTGATAGACGGTTTTTCGCCCTTTGACGTTGGAGTCCAC
GTTCTTT
[37 nt withheld, positions 2731-2767]
ACCCTATCTCGGTCTATTCTTTTGATTTATAAGGGATTTTGCCGATTTCGGCCTATTGGTTAAAAAATGA
GCTGATTTAACAAAAATTTAACGCGAATTTTAACAAAATATTAACGCTTACAATTT
Features (pLannotate 1.2.2; 9 found; start..end, strand, type, name):
     19..40      -  CDS            lacZα (fragment): LacZα fragment of β-galactosidase; lacZ fragment
     43..61      +  promoter       T7 promoter: promoter for bacteriophage T7 RNA polymerase
    106..663     +  CDS            qa-1f (fragment): QA1F_NEUCR - Protein predicted: Swiss-Prot protein existence level 4. Transcription activation of genes for enzymes and proteins of quinate metabolism by binding to a 16 base-pair sequence (consensus 5'- GGRTAARYRYTTAYCC-3') in front of each Qa genes. From Neurospora crassa (strain ATCC 24698 / 74-OR23-1A / CBS 708.71 / DSM 1257 / FGSC 987).
    695..713     -  promoter       SP6 promoter: promoter for bacteriophage SP6 RNA polymerase
    860..1448    -  rep_origin     ori: high-copy-number ColE1/pMB1/pBR322/pUC origin of replication
   1563..1665    +  promoter       cat promoter: promoter of the E. coli cat gene encoding chloramphenicol acetyltransferase
   1666..2322    +  CDS            cat: CAT_ECOLX - Experimental evidence at protein level: Swiss-Prot protein existence level 1. This enzyme is an effector of chloramphenicol resistance in bacteria. From Escherichia coli. This protein is used as a marker in many commonly used cloning vectors, such as pACYC184.
   2410..2427    -  promoter       tet promoter (fragment): E. coli promoter for tetracycline efflux protein gene
   2438..2893    +  rep_origin     f1 ori (sequence partly withheld): f1 bacteriophage origin of replication; arrow indicates direction of (+) strand synthesis
