[The description below was written by a language model from this plasmid's Addgene catalogue record and pLannotate feature annotations shown in this document.]
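Description:
pQFBD is a modular cloning part plasmid built on the pUPD3 backbone, a small domestication or entry vector of the kind used in hierarchical assembly systems. It is catalogued as an insect expression construct, although it carries no insect regulatory elements itself. It is propagated in E. coli at high copy number through a ColE1/pUC-type origin and is selected with chloramphenicol, with resistance provided by the cat gene under its own promoter. An f1 origin is also present, along with a short tet promoter fragment that appears to be a backbone remnant. A residual piece of lacZα next to the insert is consistent with the part having replaced a blue/white screening cassette, though the record lists the cloning sites as unknown.

The payload is QFBD, a synthetic fragment of roughly 550 bp. The feature table matches it to part of qa-1f, the Neurospora crassa transcriptional activator of quinate metabolism genes that forms the basis of the Q binary expression system. The fragment encodes only the DNA binding domain. It is flanked by T7 and SP6 promoters from the backbone, and no eukaryotic promoter, terminator or activation domain is annotated, so the plasmid is not a functional expression unit.

The depositor designates the part as a coding sequence in position TL1. It must be assembled with a linker part spanning TL2 to TL4 and an activation domain part at TL5 to produce a complete chimeric QF-type transactivator. It was deposited with work on drug-based selection and counterselection for genetic manipulation in Drosophila, which suggests the assembled transactivators are meant for binary expression control in flies.
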