Addgene plasmid #165823: pQFBD
Purpose: QF DNA binding domain, requires assembly with TL2-TL4 linker and TL5 activation domain
Depositing lab: Koen Venken. Depositing organization: Baylor College of Medicine. Publication: Multiplexed drug-based selection and counterselection genetic manipulations in Drosophila. Matinyan N, Karkhanis MS, Gonzalez Y, Jain A, Saltzman A, Malovannaya A, Sarrion-Perdigones A, Dierick HA, Venken KJT. Cell Rep. 2021 Sep 14;36(11):109700. doi: 10.1016/j.celrep.2021.109700. PubMed 34525356.
Backbone
  Vector backbone: pUPD3
  Backbone size w/o insert (bp): 2343
  Vector type: Insect Expression
Growth in bacteria
  Bacterial resistance: Chloramphenicol, 25 μg/mL
  Growth temperature: 37°C
  Growth strain: DH10B
  Copy number: High Copy
Gene/Insert
  Gene/Insert name: QFBD
  Species: Synthetic
  Insert size (bp): 546
  Cloning method: Restriction Enzyme; 5′ cloning site Unknown (unknown if destroyed)
Terms and licenses: Academic/Nonprofit Terms; Industry Terms: Not Available to Industry
Depositor comments: CDS-TL1
How to cite: pQFBD was a gift from Koen Venken (Addgene plasmid # 165823 ; http://n2t.net/addgene:165823 ; RRID:Addgene_165823)
